>Addgene plasmid #174088 | pLVX-CLK1 | addgene full sequence | sequence record 341825 | Addgene NGS Result
TGGAAGGGCTAATTCACTCCCAAAGAAGACAAGATATCCTTGATCTGTGGATCTACCACACACAAGGCTA
CTTCCCTGATTAGCAGAACTACACACCAGGGCCAGGGGTCAGATATCCACTGACCTTTGGATGGTGCTAC
AAGCTAGTACCAGTTGAGCCAGATAAGGTAGAAGAGGCCAATAAAGGAGAGAACACCAGCTTGTTACACC
CTGTGAGCCTGCATGGGATGGATGACCCGGAGAGAGAAGTGTTAGAGTGGAGGTTTGACAGCCGCCTAGC
ATTTCATCACGTGGCCCGAGAGCTGCATCCGGAGTACTTCAAGAACTGCTGATATCGAGCTTGCTACAAG
GGACTTTCCGCTGGGGACTTTCCAGGGAGGCGTGGCCTGGGCGGGACTGGGGAGTGGCGAGCCCTCAGAT
CCTGCATATAAGCAGCTGCTTTTTGCCTGTACTGGGTCTCTCTGGTTAGACCAGATCTGAGCCTGGGAGC
TCTCTGGCTAACTAGGGAACCCACTGCTTAAGCCTCAATAAAGCTTGCCTTGAGTGCTTCAAGTAGTGTG
TGCCCGTCTGTTGTGTGACTCTGGTAACTAGAGATCCCTCAGACCCTTTTAGTCAGTGTGGAAAATCTCT
AGCAGTGGCGCCCGAACAGGGACTTGAAAGCGAAAGGGAAACCAGAGGAGCTCTCTCGACGCAGGACTCG
GCTTGCTGAAGCGCGCACGGCAAGAGGCGAGGGGCGGCGACTGGTGAGTACGCCAAAAATTTTGACTAGC
GGAGGCTAGAAGGAGAGAGATGGGTGCGAGAGCGTCAGTATTAAGCGGGGGAGAATTAGATCGCGATGGG
AAAAAATTCGGTTAAGGCCAGGGGGAAAGAAAAAATATAAATTAAAACATATAGTATGGGCAAGCAGGGA
GCTAGAACGATTCGCAGTTAATCCTGGCCTGTTAGAAACATCAGAAGGCTGTAGACAAATACTGGGACAG
CTACAACCATCCCTTCAGACAGGATCAGAAGAACTTAGATCATTATATAATACAGTAGCAACCCTCTATT
GTGTGCATCAAAGGATAGAGATAAAAGACACCAAGGAAGCTTTAGACAAGATAGAGGAAGAGCAAAACAA
AAGTAAGACCACCGCACAGCAAGCGGCCGGCCGCTGATCTTCAGACCTGGAGGAGGAGATATGAGGGACA
ATTGGAGAAGTGAATTATATAAATATAAAGTAGTAAAAATTGAACCATTAGGAGTAGCACCCACCAAGGC
AAAGAGAAGAGTGGTGCAGAGAGAAAAAAGAGCAGTGGGAATAGGAGCTTTGTTCCTTGGGTTCTTGGGA
GCAGCAGGAAGCACTATGGGCGCAGCGTCAATGACGCTGACGGTACAGGCCAGACAATTATTGTCTGGTA
TAGTGCAGCAGCAGAACAATTTGCTGAGGGCTATTGAGGCGCAACAGCATCTGTTGCAACTCACAGTCTG
GGGCATCAAGCAGCTCCAGGCAAGAATCCTGGCTGTGGAAAGATACCTAAAGGATCAACAGCTCCTGGGG
ATTTGGGGTTGCTCTGGAAAACTCATTTGCACCACTGCTGTGCCTTGGAATGCTAGTTGGAGTAATAAAT
CTCTGGAACAGATTTGGAATCACACGACCTGGATGGAGTGGGACAGAGAAATTAACAATTACACAAGCTT
AATACACTCCTTAATTGAAGAATCGCAAAACCAGCAAGAAAAGAATGAACAAGAATTATTGGAATTAGAT
AAATGGGCAAGTTTGTGGAATTGGTTTAACATAACAAATTGGCTGTGGTATATAAAATTATTCATAATGA
TAGTAGGAGGCTTGGTAGGTTTAAGAATAGTTTTTGCTGTACTTTCTATAGTGAATAGAGTTAGGCAGGG
ATATTCACCATTATCGTTTCAGACCCACCTCCCAACCCCGAGGGGACCCGACAGGCCCGAAGGAATAGAA
GAAGAAGGTGGAGAGAGAGACAGAGACAGATCCATTCGATTAGTGAACGGATCTCGACGGTATCGCCTTT
AAAAGAAAAGGGGGGATTGGGGGGTACAGTGCAGGGGAAAGAATAGTAGACATAATAGCAACAGACATAC
AAACTAAAGAATTACAAAAACAAATTACAAAAATTCAAAATTTTCGGGTTTATTACAGGGACAGCAGAGA
TCCAGTTTATCGATGAGGCCCTTTCGTCTTCACTCGAGTTTACTCCCTATCAGTGATAGAGAACGTATGT
CGAGTTTACTCCCTATCAGTGATAGAGAACGATGTCGAGTTTACTCCCTATCAGTGATAGAGAACGTATG
TCGAGTTTACTCCCTATCAGTGATAGAGAACGTATGTCGAGTTTACTCCCTATCAGTGATAGAGAACGTA
TGTCGAGTTTATCCCTATCAGTGATAGAGAACGTATGTCGAGTTTACTCCCTATCAGTGATAGAGAACGT
ATGTCGAGGTAGGCGTGTACGGTGGGAGGCCTATATAAGCAGAGCTCGTTTAGTGAACCGTCAGATCGCC
TGGAGAAGGATCCGCCACCATGGAGCAGAAGCTGATCAGCGAGGAGGACCTGGGAGGTGGCGGTAGCATG
AGACACTCAAAGAGAACTTACTGTCCTGATTGGGATGACAAGGATTGGGATTATGGAAAATGGAGGAGCA
GCAGCAGTCATAAAAGAAGGAAGAGATCACATAGCAGTGCCCAGGAGAACAAGCGCTGCAAATACAATCA
CTCTAAAATGTGTGATAGCCATTATTTGGAAAGCAGGTCTATAAATGAGAAAGATTATCATAGTCGACGC
TACATTGATGAGTACAGAAATGACTACACTCAAGGATGTGAACCTGGACATCGCCAAAGAGACCATGAAA
GCCGGTATCAGAACCATAGTAGCAAGTCTTCTGGTAGAAGTGGAAGAAGTAGTTATAAAAGCAAACACAG
GATTCACCACAGTACTTCACATCGTCGTTCACATGGGAAGAGTCACCGAAGGAAAAGAACCAGGAGTGTA
GAGGATGATGAGGAGGGTCACCTGATCTGTCAGAGTGGAGACGTACTAAGTGCAAGATATGAAATTGTTG
ATACTTTAGGTGAAGGAGCTTTTGGAAAAGTTGTGGAGTGCATCGATCATAAAGCGGGAGGTAGACATGT
AGCAGTAAAAATAGTTAAAAATGTGGATAGATACTGTGAAGCTGCTCGCTCAGAAATACAAGTTCTGGAA
CATCTGAATACAACAGACCCCAACAGTACTTTCCGCTGTGTCCAGATGTTGGAATGGTTTGAGCATCATG
GTCACATTTGCATTGTTTTTGAACTATTGGGACTTAGTACTTACGACTTCATTAAAGAAAATGGTTTTCT
ACCATTTCGACTGGATCATATCAGAAAGATGGCATATCAGATATGCAAGTCTGTGAATTTTTTGCACAGT
AATAAGTTGACTCACACAGACTTAAAGCCTGAAAACATCTTATTTGTGCAGTCTGACTACACAGAGGCGT
ATAATCCCAAAATAAAACGTGATGAACGCACCTTAATAAATCCAGATATTAAAGTTGTAGACTTTGGTAG
TGCAACATATGATGACGAACATCACAGTACATTGGTATCTACAAGACATTATAGAGCACCTGAAGTTATT
TTAGCCCTAGGGTGGTCCCAACCATGTGATGTCTGGAGCATAGGATGCATTCTTATTGAATACTATCTTG
GGTTTACCGTATTTCCAACACACGATAGTAAGGAGCATTTAGCAATGATGGAAAGGATTCTTGGACCTCT
ACCAAAACATATGATACAGAAAACCAGGAAACGTAAATATTTTCACCACGATCGATTAGACTGGGATGAA
CACAGTTCTGCCGGCAGATATGTTTCAAGACGCTGTAAACCTCTGAAGGAATTTATGCTTTCTCAAGATG
TTGAACATGAGCGTCTCTTTGACCTCATTCAGAAAATGTTGGAGTATGATCCAGCCAAAAGAATTACTCT
CAGAGAAGCCTTAAAGCATCCTTTCTTTGACCTTCTGAAGAAAAGTATATAGTAAGAATTCTACCGGGTA
GGGGAGGCGCTTTTCCCAAGGCAGTCTGGAGCATGCGCTTTAGCAGCCCCGCTGGGCACTTGGCGCTACA
CAAGTGGCCTCTGGCCTCGCACACATTCCACATCCACCGGTAGGCGCCAACCGGCTCCGTTCTTTGGTGG
CCCCTTCGCGCCACCTTCTACTCCTCCCCTAGTCAGGAAGTTCCCCCCCGCCCCGCAGCTCGCGTCGTGC
AGGACGTGACAAATGGAAGTAGCACGTCTCACTAGTCTCGTGCAGATGGACAGCACCGCTGAGCAATGGA
AGCGGGTAGGCCTTTGGGGCAGCGGCCAATAGCAGCTTTGCTCCTTCGCTTTCTGGGCTCAGAGGCTGGG
AAGGGGTGGGTCCGGGGGCGGGCTCAGGGGCGGGCTCAGGGGCGGGGCGGGCGCCCGAAGGTCCTCCGGA
GGCCCGGCATTCTGCACGCTTCAAAAGCGCACGTCTGCCGCGCTGTTCTCCTCTTCCTCATCTCCGGGCC
TTTCGACCTGCAGCCCAAGCTTACCATGACCGAGTACAAGCCCACGGTGCGCCTCGCCACCCGCGACGAC
GTCCCCAGGGCCGTACGCACCCTCGCCGCCGCGTTCGCCGACTACCCCGCCACGCGCCACACCGTCGATC
CGGACCGCCACATCGAGCGGGTCACCGAGCTGCAAGAACTCTTCCTCACGCGCGTCGGGCTCGACATCGG
CAAGGTGTGGGTCGCGGACGACGGCGCCGCGGTGGCGGTCTGGACCACGCCGGAGAGCGTCGAAGCGGGG
GCGGTGTTCGCCGAGATCGGCCCGCGCATGGCCGAGTTGAGCGGTTCCCGGCTGGCCGCGCAGCAACAGA
TGGAAGGCCTCCTGGCGCCGCACCGGCCCAAGGAGCCCGCGTGGTTCCTGGCCACCGTCGGCGTCTCGCC
CGACCACCAGGGCAAGGGTCTGGGCAGCGCCGTCGTGCTCCCCGGAGTGGAGGCGGCCGAGCGCGCCGGG
GTGCCCGCCTTCCTGGAGACCTCCGCGCCCCGCAACCTCCCCTTCTACGAGCGGCTCGGCTTCACCGTCA
CCGCCGACGTCGAGGTGCCCGAAGGACCGCGCACCTGGTGCATGACCCGCAAGCCCGGTGCCTGACGGGC
GCGTCTGGAACAATCAACCTCTGGATTACAAAATTTGTGAAAGATTGACTGGTATTCTTAACTATGTTGC
TCCTTTTACGCTATGTGGATACGCTGCTTTAATGCCTTTGTATCATGCTATTGCTTCCCGTATGGCTTTC
ATTTTCTCCTCCTTGTATAAATCCTGGTTGCTGTCTCTTTATGAGGAGTTGTGGCCCGTTGTCAGGCAAC
GTGGCGTGGTGTGCACTGTGTTTGCTGACGCAACCCCCACTGGTTGGGGCATTGCCACCACCTGTCAGCT
CCTTTCCGGGACTTTCGCTTTCCCCCTCCCTATTGCCACGGCGGAACTCATCGCCGCCTGCCTTGCCCGC
TGCTGGACAGGGGCTCGGCTGTTGGGCACTGACAATTCCGTGGTGTTGTCGGGGAAGCTGACGTCCTTTC
CATGGCTGCTCGCCTGTGTTGCCACCTGGATTCTGCGCGGGACGTCCTTCTGCTACGTCCCTTCGGCCCT
CAATCCAGCGGACCTTCCTTCCCGCGGCCTGCTGCCGGCTCTGCGGCCTCTTCCGCGTCTTCGCCTTCGC
CCTCAGACGAGTCGGATCTCCCTTTGGGCCGCCTCCCCGCCTGGAATTAATTCTGCAGTCGAGACCTAGA
AAAACATGGAGCAATCACAAGTAGCAATACAGCAGCTACCAATGCTGATTGTGCCTGGCTAGAAGCACAA
GAGGAGGAGGAGGTGGGTTTTCCAGTCACACCTCAGGTACCTTTAAGACCAATGACTTACAAGGCAGCTG
TAGATCTTAGCCACTTTTTAAAAGAAAAGAGGGGACTGGAAGGGCTAATTCACTCCCAACGAAGACAAGA
TATCCTTGATCTGTGGATCTACCACACACAAGGCTACTTCCCTGATTAGCAGAACTACACACCAGGGCCA
GGGGTCAGATATCCACTGACCTTTGGATGGTGCTACAAGCTAGTACCAGTTGAGCCAGATAAGGTAGAAG
AGGCCAATAAAGGAGAGAACACCAGCTTGTTACACCCTGTGAGCCTGCATGGGATGGATGACCCGGAGAG
AGAAGTGTTAGAGTGGAGGTTTGACAGCCGCCTAGCATTTCATCACGTGGCCCGAGAGCTGCATCCGGAG
TACTTCAAGAACTGCTGATATCGAGCTTGCTACAAGGGACTTTCCGCTGGGGACTTTCCAGGGAGGCGTG
GCCTGGGCGGGACTGGGGAGTGGCGAGCCCTCAGATCCTGCATATAAGCAGCTGCTTTTTGCCTGTACTG
GGTCTCTCTGGTTAGACCAGATCTGAGCCTGGGAGCTCTCTGGCTAACTAGGGAACCCACTGCTTAAGCC
TCAATAAAGCTTGCCTTGAGTGCTTCAAGTAGTGTGTGCCCGTCTGTTGTGTGACTCTGGTAACTAGAGA
TCCCTCAGACCCTTTTAGTCAGTGTGGAAAATCTCTAGCAGTAGTAGTTCATGTCATCTTATTATTCAGT
ATTTATAACTTGCAAAGAAATGAATATCAGAGAGTGAGAGGCCTTGACATTGCTAGCGTTTACCGTCGAC
CTCTAGCTAGAGCTTGGCGTAATCATGGTCATAGCTGTTTCCTGTGTGAAATTGTTATCCGCTCACAATT
CCACACAACATACGAGCCGGAAGCATAAAGTGTAAAGCCTGGGGTGCCTAATGAGTGAGCTAACTCACAT
TAATTGCGTTGCGCTCACTGCCCGCTTTCCAGTCGGGAAACCTGTCGTGCCAGCTGCATTAATGAATCGG
CCAACGCGCGGGGAGAGGCGGTTTGCGTATTGGGCGCTCTTCCGCTTCCTCGCTCACTGACTCGCTGCGC
TCGGTCGTTCGGCTGCGGCGAGCGGTATCAGCTCACTCAAAGGCGGTAATACGGTTATCCACAGAATCAG
GGGATAACGCAGGAAAGAACATGTGAGCAAAAGGCCAGCAAAAGGCCAGGAACCGTAAAAAGGCCGCGTT
GCTGGCGTTTTTCCATAGGCTCCGCCCCCCTGACGAGCATCACAAAAATCGACGCTCAAGTCAGAGGTGG
CGAAACCCGACAGGACTATAAAGATACCAGGCGTTTCCCCCTGGAAGCTCCCTCGTGCGCTCTCCTGTTC
CGACCCTGCCGCTTACCGGATACCTGTCCGCCTTTCTCCCTTCGGGAAGCGTGGCGCTTTCTCATAGCTC
ACGCTGTAGGTATCTCAGTTCGGTGTAGGTCGTTCGCTCCAAGCTGGGCTGTGTGCACGAACCCCCCGTT
CAGCCCGACCGCTGCGCCTTATCCGGTAACTATCGTCTTGAGTCCAACCCGGTAAGACACGACTTATCGC
CACTGGCAGCAGCCACTGGTAACAGGATTAGCAGAGCGAGGTATGTAGGCGGTGCTACAGAGTTCTTGAA
GTGGTGGCCTAACTACGGCTACACTAGAAGAACAGTATTTGGTATCTGCGCTCTGCTGAAGCCAGTTACC
TTCGGAAAAAGAGTTGGTAGCTCTTGATCCGGCAAACAAACCACCGCTGGTAGCGGTGGTTTTTTTGTTT
GCAAGCAGCAGATTACGCGCAGAAAAAAAGGATCTCAAGAAGATCCTTTGATCTTTTCTACGGGGTCTGA
CGCTCAGTGGAACGAAAACTCACGTTAAGGGATTTTGGTCATGAGATTATCAAAAAGGATCTTCACCTAG
ATCCTTTTAAATTAAAAATGAAGTTTTAAATCAATCTAAAGTATATATGAGTAAACTTGGTCTGACAGTT
ACCAATGCTTAATCAGTGAGGCACCTATCTCAGCGATCTGTCTATTTCGTTCATCCATAGTTGCCTGACT
CCCCGTCGTGTAGATAACTACGATACGGGAGGGCTTACCATCTGGCCCCAGTGCTGCAATGATACCGCGA
GACCCACGCTCACCGGCTCCAGATTTATCAGCAATAAACCAGCCAGCCGGAAGGGCCGAGCGCAGAAGTG
GTCCTGCAACTTTATCCGCCTCCATCCAGTCTATTAATTGTTGCCGGGAAGCTAGAGTAAGTAGTTCGCC
AGTTAATAGTTTGCGCAACGTTGTTGCCATTGCTACAGGCATCGTGGTGTCACGCTCGTCGTTTGGTATG
GCTTCATTCAGCTCCGGTTCCCAACGATCAAGGCGAGTTACATGATCCCCCATGTTGTGCAAAAAAGCGG
TTAGCTCCTTCGGTCCTCCGATCGTTGTCAGAAGTAAGTTGGCCGCAGTGTTATCACTCATGGTTATGGC
AGCACTGCATAATTCTCTTACTGTCATGCCATCCGTAAGATGCTTTTCTGTGACTGGTGAGTACTCAACC
AAGTCATTCTGAGAATAGTGTATGCGGCGACCGAGTTGCTCTTGCCCGGCGTCAATACGGGATAATACCG
CGCCACATAGCAGAACTTTAAAAGTGCTCATCATTGGAAAACGTTCTTCGGGGCGAAAACTCTCAAGGAT
CTTACCGCTGTTGAGATCCAGTTCGATGTAACCCACTCGTGCACCCAACTGATCTTCAGCATCTTTTACT
TTCACCAGCGTTTCTGGGTGAGCAAAAACAGGAAGGCAAAATGCCGCAAAAAAGGGAATAAGGGCGACAC
GGAAATGTTGAATACTCATACTCTTCCTTTTTCAATATTATTGAAGCATTTATCAGGGTTATTGTCTCAT
GAGCGGATACATATTTGAATGTATTTAGAAAAATAAACAAATAGGGGTTCCGCGCACATTTCCCCGAAAA
GTGCCACCTGACGTCGACGGATCGGGAGATCAACTTGTTTATTGCAGCTTATAATGGTTACAAATAAAGC
AATAGCATCACAAATTTCACAAATAAAGCATTTTTTTCACTGCATTCTAGTTGTGGTTTGTCCAAACTCA
TCAATGTATCTTATCATGTCTGGATCAACTGGATAACTCAAGCTAACCAAAATCATCCCAAACTTCCCAC
CCCATACCCTATTACCACTGCCAATTACCTGTGGTTTCATTTACTCTAAACCTGTGATTCCTCTGAATTA
TTTTCATTTTAAAGAAATTGTATTTGTTAAATATGTACTACAAACTTAGTAGT
Features (pLannotate 1.2.2; 22 found; start..end, strand, type, name):
    377..634     +  LTR            5' LTR (truncated): truncated 5' long terminal repeat (LTR) from HIV-1
    681..806     +  misc_feature   HIV-1 Ψ: packaging signal of human immunodeficiency virus type 1
    790..1128    +  CDS            HIV-1 gag (fragment): gag protein from human immunodeficiency virus 1; gag
   1303..1536    +  misc_feature   RRE: The Rev response element (RRE) of HIV-1 allows for Rev-dependent mRNA export from the nucleus to the cytoplasm.
   1913..2013    +  CDS            Rev (fragment): human immunodeficiency virus 1 (HIV-1) Rev protein; rev; enhances nuclear export of unspliced and incompletely spliced viral mRNAs
   2028..2143    +  misc_feature   cPPT/CTS: central polypurine tract and central termination sequence of HIV-1 (lacking the first T)
   2206..2520    +  promoter       tight TRE promoter: Tet-responsive promoter PTight, consisting of seven tet operator sequences followed by the minimal CMV promoter
   2588..4039    +  CDS            CLK1: CLK1_HUMAN - Also known as CLK. Experimental evidence at protein level: Swiss-Prot protein existence level 1. Dual specificity kinase acting on both serine/threonine and tyrosine-containing substrates. Phosphorylates serine- and arginine- rich (SR) proteins of the spliceosomal complex and may be a constituent of a network of regulatory mechanisms that enable SR proteins to control RNA splicing. Phosphorylates: SRSF1, SRSF3 and PTPN1. Regulates the alternative splicing of tissue factor (F3) pre-mRNA in endothelial cells and adenovirus E1A pre-mRNA. From Homo sapiens (Human).
   4056..4555    +  promoter       PGK promoter: mouse phosphoglycerate kinase 1 promoter
   4576..5175    +  CDS            PuroR: puromycin N-acetyltransferase; pac from Streptomyces alboniger; confers resistance to puromycin
   5192..5780    +  misc_feature   WPRE: woodchuck hepatitis virus posttranscriptional regulatory element
   5797..6315    +  CDS            nef (fragment): NEF_HV1BR - Experimental evidence at protein level: Swiss-Prot protein existence level 1. Extracellular Nef protein targets CD4(+) T-lymphocytes for apoptosis by interacting with CXCR4 surface receptors (PubMed:14990729). From Human immunodeficiency virus type 1 group M subtype B (isolate BRU/LAI) (HIV-1).
   6363..6620    +  LTR            5' LTR (truncated): truncated 5' long terminal repeat (LTR) from HIV-1
   6772..6788    -  protein_bind   lac operator: The lac repressor binds to the lac operator to inhibit transcription in E. coli. This inhibition can be relieved by adding lactose or isopropyl-β-D-thiogalactopyranoside (IPTG). lac repressor encoded by lacI
   6796..6826    -  promoter       lac promoter: promoter for the E. coli lac operon
   6841..6862    -  protein_bind   CAP binding site: CAP binding activates transcription in the presence of cAMP. E. coli catabolite activator protein
   6875..6967    -  CDS            lacI (fragment): lac repressor; lacI; The lac repressor binds to the lac operator to inhibit transcription in E. coli. This inhibition can be relieved by adding lactose or isopropyl-β-D-thiogalactopyranoside (IPTG).
   7150..7738    -  rep_origin     ori: high-copy-number ColE1/pMB1/pBR322/pUC origin of replication
   7909..8769    -  CDS            AmpR: β-lactamase; bla; confers resistance to ampicillin, carbenicillin, and related antibiotics
   8770..8874    -  promoter       AmpR promoter: bla
   8922..9056    +  polyA_signal   SV40 poly(A) signal: SV40 polyadenylation signal
   9223..329     +  CDS            nef (fragment) (across the origin): NEF_HV1BR - Experimental evidence at protein level: Swiss-Prot protein existence level 1. Extracellular Nef protein targets CD4(+) T-lymphocytes for apoptosis by interacting with CXCR4 surface receptors (PubMed:14990729). From Human immunodeficiency virus type 1 group M subtype B (isolate BRU/LAI) (HIV-1).
