[The description below was written by a language model from this plasmid's Addgene catalogue record and pLannotate feature annotations shown in this document.]
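Description:
pLVX-CLK1 is an HIV-1-based lentiviral expression plasmid built on the pLVX backbone for doxycycline-inducible (Tet-On) expression of human CLK1 in mammalian cells. It is propagated in E. coli through a high-copy ColE1/pUC-type origin with ampicillin selection via β-lactamase. The catalogue lists a total size of about 9.27 kb, while the annotated sequencing record is 9,223 nt, a small discrepancy that the record does not explain.

The region destined for packaging lies between two HIV-1 LTR elements and carries the Ψ packaging signal with an adjoining gag fragment, the Rev response element for Rev-dependent nuclear export of the genomic RNA, and the cPPT/CTS, which aids nuclear import of the reverse-transcribed genome. Nef-derived fragments annotated next to the LTRs appear to be residual viral sequence rather than functional genes.

The payload is driven by the tight TRE promoter, seven tet operators fused to a minimal CMV promoter, which is largely silent until a tetracycline-controlled transactivator binds. No transactivator is annotated on this plasmid, so it must be provided separately by the host cell or a companion vector. Downstream is the 1,452 bp CLK1 open reading frame, encoding a dual-specificity kinase that phosphorylates SR splicing proteins. According to the catalogue it carries an N-terminal Myc tag joined by a GSSS linker, although the tag is not annotated separately in the feature table. A mouse PGK promoter then drives puromycin N-acetyltransferase for selection of transduced cells, followed by a WPRE to enhance transcript stability and expression.

The construct is used to generate stable, puromycin-selected cell lines with inducible Myc-CLK1 expression. It was deposited with a study on abscission checkpoint regulation.
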