Addgene plasmid #174088: pLVX-CLK1
Purpose: Inducibly expresses Myc-CLK1 in mammalian cells with the Tet-on system
Depositing lab: Wesley Sundquist & Katie Ullman. Depositing organization: University of Utah. Publication: Identification of abscission checkpoint bodies as structures that regulate ESCRT factors to control abscission timing. Williams LK, Mackay DR, Whitney MA, Couldwell GC, Sundquist WI, Ullman KS. Elife. 2021 Aug 4;10. pii: 63743. doi: 10.7554/eLife.63743. PubMed 34346309.
Backbone
  Vector backbone: pLVX
  Backbone manufacturer: Clonetech
  Backbone size w/o insert (bp): 7756
  Total vector size (bp): 9269
  Vector type: Mammalian Expression, Lentiviral
  Selectable markers: Puromycin
Growth in bacteria
  Bacterial resistance: Ampicillin, 100 μg/mL
  Growth temperature: 37°C
  Growth strain: NEB Stable
  Copy number: Unknown
Gene/Insert
  Gene/Insert name: CLK1 (alt names: Dual Specificity Protein Kinase CLK1; CDC Like Kinase 1; Protein Tyrosine Kinase STY)
  Species: H. sapiens (human)
  Insert size (bp): 1452
  GenBank ID: 1195
  Entrez Gene: CLK1 (a.k.a. CLK, CLK/STY, STY)
  Promoter: TREtight
  Tag / fusion protein: Myc-GSSS (N terminal on insert)
  Cloning method: Gibson Cloning
  Sequencing primers: 5′ gtcgaggtaggcgtgtacgg; 3′ gaggccagaggccacttgtgtag
Resource information
  A portion of this plasmid was derived from a plasmid made by: DNASU: HsCD00038192
Terms and licenses: Academic/Nonprofit Terms; Industry Terms: Not Available to Industry
How to cite: pLVX-CLK1 was a gift from Wesley Sundquist & Katie Ullman (Addgene plasmid # 174088 ; http://n2t.net/addgene:174088 ; RRID:Addgene_174088)
